Addgene plasmid #235894: pME_Cp_0_4_007_mScarlet-I
Purpose: mScarlet-I reporter gene, codon optimized for Chlamydomonas reinhardtii
Depositing lab: Tobias Erb. Depositing organization: Max Planck Institute for Terrestrial Microbiology. Publication: A modular high-throughput approach for advancing synthetic biology in the chloroplast of Chlamydomonas. Inckemann RM, Chotel T, Burgis M, Brinkmann CK, Andreas L, Baumann J, Sharma P, Klose M, Barrett J, Ries F, Paczia N, Glatter T, Mackinder LCM, Willmund F, Erb TJ. Nat Plants. 2025 Nov;11(11):2332-2349. doi: 10.1038/s41477-025-02126-2. Epub 2025 Nov 3. PubMed 41184475.
Backbone
  Vector backbone: pME_Cp_UAV_GFP
  Backbone size w/o insert (bp): 2101
  Vector type: Synthetic Biology
Growth in bacteria
  Bacterial resistance: Chloramphenicol, 25 μg/mL
  Growth temperature: 37°C
  Growth strain: DH5alpha
  Copy number: High Copy
Gene/Insert
  Gene/Insert name: mScarlet-I
  Species: Discosoma sp.
  Insert size (bp): 701
  Cloning method: Restriction Enzyme; 5′ cloning site BsaI (destroyed during cloning); 3′ cloning site BsaI (destroyed during cloning)
  Sequencing primers: 5′ CGTATCACGAGGCAGAATTTC; 3′ CCTGCATAACGCGAAGTAATC
Terms and licenses: Academic/Nonprofit Terms; Industry Terms: Not Available to Industry
Depositor comments: Please visit https://doi.org/10.1101/2024.05.08.593163 for bioRxiv preprint.
How to cite: pME_Cp_0_4_007_mScarlet-I was a gift from Tobias Erb (Addgene plasmid # 235894 ; http://n2t.net/addgene:235894 ; RRID:Addgene_235894)
