[The description below was written by a language model from this plasmid's Addgene catalogue record and pLannotate feature annotations shown in this document.]
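Description:
pME_Cp_0_4_007_mScarlet-I is a small (about 2.8 kb) synthetic-biology part plasmid that stores a promoterless coding sequence for the red fluorescent protein mScarlet-I, codon optimized for Chlamydomonas reinhardtii. It belongs to a modular cloning toolkit developed for engineering the Chlamydomonas chloroplast. It is built on the pME_Cp_UAV_GFP backbone, and the roughly 700 bp insert was introduced through BsaI sites that were destroyed during cloning, consistent with Golden Gate-style assembly. The name suggests a basic-level part occupying a defined position in the assembly scheme, though the record does not spell out the naming convention.

The plasmid is maintained in E. coli at high copy from a ColE1/pUC-type origin. Selection is by chloramphenicol, using a cat (chloramphenicol acetyltransferase) gene driven by its native promoter and followed by the phage lambda t0 terminator. The mScarlet-I open reading frame sits between BioBrick prefix and suffix sequences and is insulated by bacterial transcription terminators, a putative terminator upstream and the his operon terminator downstream, which limit read-through into or out of the part.

No promoter, untranslated regions or algal terminator are annotated around the reporter, and no chloroplast selection marker or homology arms are present. The plasmid therefore does not appear to be an expression vector in its own right. It serves as a source of the coding part to be combined with regulatory elements in higher-level assemblies. mScarlet-I is a rapidly maturing, monomeric, constitutively fluorescent protein, so the assembled constructs would typically use it as a red fluorescent reporter of gene expression in Chlamydomonas.
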