Features (pLannotate 1.2.2; 9 found; start..end, strand, type, name):
    135..229     -  terminator     lambda t0 terminator: transcription terminator from phage lambda
    253..909     -  CDS            cat: CAT_ECOLX - Experimental evidence at protein level: Swiss-Prot protein existence level 1. This enzyme is an effector of chloramphenicol resistance in bacteria. From Escherichia coli. This protein is used as a marker in many commonly used cloning vectors, such as pACYC184.
    910..1007    -  promoter       cat promoter: promoter of the E. coli cat gene encoding chloramphenicol acetyltransferase
   1093..1136    -  terminator     bacterial terminator: putative bacterial transcription terminator
   1139..1160    +  misc_feature   BioBrick prefix: BioBrick prefix for parts that do not start with "ATG"
   1177..1872    +  CDS            mScarlet-I: mScarlet-I is a basic (constitutively fluorescent) red fluorescent protein published in 2016, derived from synthetic construct. It is reported to be a rapidly-maturing monomer with moderate acid sensitivity.
   1894..1913    +  misc_feature   BioBrick suffix: universal suffix for all parts
   1914..1971    +  terminator     his operon terminator: This putative transcriptin terminator from the E. coli his operon has a 2-bp deletion introduced during synthesis. Its efficiency has not been determined.
   2166..2754    -  rep_origin     ori: high-copy-number ColE1/pMB1/pBR322/pUC origin of replication
>Addgene plasmid #235894 | pME_Cp_0_4_007_mScarlet-I | addgene full sequence | sequence record 471480 | Addgene NGS Result
AACTCACGTTAAGGGATTTTGGTCATGAGATTATCAAAAAGGATCTTCACCTAGATCCTTTTAAATTAAA
AATGAAGTTTTAAATCAATCTAAAGTATATATGAGTAAACTTGGTCTGACAGCTCGAGGCTTGGATTCTC
ACCAATAAAAAACGCCCGGCGGCAACCGAGCGTTCTGAACAAATCCAGATGGAGTTCTGAGGTCATTACT
GGATCTATCAACAGGAGTCCAAGCGAGCTCGATATCAAATTACGCCCCGCCCTGCCACTCGTCGCAGTAC
TGTTGTAATTCATTAAGCATTCTGCCGACATGGAAGCCATCACAAACGGCATGATGAACCTGAATCGCCA
GCGGCATCAGCACCTTGTCGCCTTGCGTATAATATTTGCCCATGGTGAAAACGGGGGCGAAGAAGTTGTC
CATATTGGCCACGTTTAAATCAAAACTGGTGAAACTCACCCAGGGATTGGCTGATACGAAAAACATATTC
TCAATAAACCCTTTAGGGAAATAGGCCAGGTTTTCACCGTAACACGCCACATCTTGCGAATATATGTGTA
GAAACTGCCGGAAATCGTCGTGGTATTCACTCCAGAGTGATGAAAACGTTTCAGTTTGCTCATGGAAAAC
GGTGTAACAAGGGTGAACACTATCCCATATCACCAGCTCACCGTCTTTCATTGCCATACGAAATTCCGGA
TGAGCATTCATCAGGCGGGCAAGAATGTGAATAAAGGCCGGATAAAACTTGTGCTTATTTTTCTTTACGG
TCTTTAAAAAGGCCGTAATATCCAGCTGAACGGTCTGGTTATAGGTACATTGAGCAACTGACTGAAATGC
CTCAAAATGTTCTTTACGATGCCATTGGGATATATCAACGGTGGTATATCCAGTGATTTTTTTCTCCATT
TTAGCTTCCTTAGCTCCTGAAAATCTCGATAACTCAAAAAATACGCCCGGTAGTGATCTTATTTCATTAT
GGTGAAAGTTGGAACCTCTTACGTGCCCGATCAACTCGAGTGCCACCTGACGTCTAAGAAACCATTATTA
TCATGACATTAACCTATAAAAATAGGCGTATCACGAGGCAGAATTTCAGATAAAAAAAATCCTTAGCTTT
CGCTAAGGATGATTTCTGGAATTCGCGGCCGCTTCTAGAGCGATGAGTGGTCTCGAATGGTTTCAAAAGG
TGAAGCAGTAATTAAAGAATTTATGCGTTTCAAAGTTCATATGGAAGGTTCTATGAATGGTCACGAATTT
GAAATTGAAGGTGAAGGTGAAGGTCGTCCATATGAAGGTACACAAACTGCTAAATTAAAAGTAACAAAAG
GTGGTCCATTACCTTTTAGTTGGGATATTTTATCTCCACAATTTATGTATGGTTCACGTGCATTTATTAA
ACACCCAGCAGACATTCCAGATTACTATAAACAATCATTCCCAGAAGGTTTCAAATGGGAACGTGTTATG
AACTTTGAAGATGGTGGTGCAGTTACTGTAACACAAGATACATCATTAGAAGATGGTACTTTAATTTATA
AAGTTAAATTACGTGGTACAAATTTTCCACCTGATGGTCCTGTAATGCAAAAAAAAACAATGGGTTGGGA
AGCTTCAACTGAACGTTTATATCCTGAAGATGGTGTATTAAAAGGTGATATTAAAATGGCATTACGTTTA
AAAGATGGTGGTCGTTATTTAGCTGACTTTAAAACAACTTATAAAGCAAAAAAACCTGTTCAAATGCCTG
GTGCTTATAACGTTGATCGTAAATTAGACATTACTTCACACAATGAAGATTATACAGTAGTTGAACAATA
TGAACGTAGTGAAGGTCGTCATTCTACAGGTGGTATGGATGAATTATATAAAGCTTTGAGACCACTCATC
GCGACTAGTAGCGGCCGCTGCAGTCCGGCAAAAAAGGGCAAGGTGTCACCACCCTGCCCTTTTTCTTTAA
AACCGAAAAGATTACTTCGCGTTATGCAGGCTTCCTCGCTCACTGACTCGCTGCGCTCGGTCGTTCGGCT
GCGGCGAGCGGTATCAGCTCACTCAAAGGCGGTAATACGGTTATCCACAGAATCAGGGGATAACGCAGGA
AAGAACATGTGAGCAAAAGGCCAGCAAAAGGCCAGGAACCGTAAAAAGGCCGCGTTGCTGGCGTTTTTCC
ACAGGCTCCGCCCCCCTGACGAGCATCACAAAAATCGACGCTCAAGTCAGAGGTGGCGAAACCCGACAGG
ACTATAAAGATACCAGGCGTTTCCCCCTGGAAGCTCCCTCGTGCGCTCTCCTGTTCCGACCCTGCCGCTT
ACCGGATACCTGTCCGCCTTTCTCCCTTCGGGAAGCGTGGCGCTTTCTCATAGCTCACGCTGTAGGTATC
TCAGTTCGGTGTAGGTCGTTCGCTCCAAGCTGGGCTGTGTGCACGAACCCCCCGTTCAGCCCGACCGCTG
CGCCTTATCCGGTAACTATCGTCTTGAGTCCAACCCGGTAAGACACGACTTATCGCCACTGGCAGCAGCC
ACTGGTAACAGGATTAGCAGAGCGAGGTATGTAGGCGGTGCTACAGAGTTCTTGAAGTGGTGGCCTAACT
ACGGCTACACTAGAAGAACAGTATTTGGTATCTGCGCTCTGCTGAAGCCAGTTACCTTCGGAAAAAGAGT
TGGTAGCTCTTGATCCGGCAAACAAACCACCGCTGGTAGCGGTGGTTTTTTTGTTTGCAAGCAGCAGATT
ACGCGCAGAAAAAAAGGATCTCAAGAAGATCCTTTGATCTTTTCTACGGGGTCTGACGCTCAGTGGAACG
AA
